Addgene plasmid #132000: pDONR221_SLC22A24
Purpose: Gateway entry clone with codon-optimized ORF sequence for subcloning into custom expression vectors
Depositing lab: RESOLUTE Consortium & Giulio Superti-Furga. Depositing organization: CeMM Research Center for Molecular Medicine. Publication: The RESOLUTE consortium: unlocking SLC transporters for drug discovery. Superti-Furga G, Lackner D, Wiedmer T, Ingles-Prieto A, Barbosa B, Girardi E, Goldmann U, Gurtl B, Klavins K, Klimek C, Lindinger S, Lineiro-Retes E, Muller AC, Onstein S, Redinger G, Reil D, Sedlyarov V, Wolf G, Crawford M, Everley R, ... Steppan CM. Nat Rev Drug Discov. 2020 Jul;19(7):429-430. doi: 10.1038/d41573-020-00056-6. PubMed 32265506.
Backbone
  Vector backbone: pDONR221
  Backbone manufacturer: Thermo Fisher Scientific
  Backbone size w/o insert (bp): 2550
  Vector type: Mammalian Expression
Growth in bacteria
  Bacterial resistance: Kanamycin, 50 μg/mL
  Growth temperature: 37°C
  Growth strain: Stbl3
  Copy number: High Copy
Gene/Insert
  Gene/Insert name: SLC22A24 (alt name: MGC34821, NET46)
  Species: H. sapiens (human)
  Insert size (bp): 966
  Entrez Gene: SLC22A24 (a.k.a. NET46, MGC34821)
  Cloning method: Gateway Cloning
  Sequencing primers: 5′ M13-fwd; 3′ M13-rev
Terms and licenses: Academic/Nonprofit Terms; Industry Terms
Depositor comments: For more information on the full Resolute plasmid collection, please see www.addgene.org/depositor-collections/re-solute/. Please provide your feedback on this plasmid to the RESOLUTE consortium by filling out their RESOLUTE repository feedback form: https://forms.office.com/Pages/ResponsePage.aspx?id=0e05yklzmkS7rjFGQL4N7z4feCLQvEJAmVcOCM_u885UN1JJRko0Ukg4TVQwNTZLOUxPQVJWT1NHUCQlQCN0PWcu
How to cite: pDONR221_SLC22A24 was a gift from RESOLUTE Consortium & Giulio Superti-Furga (Addgene plasmid # 132000 ; http://n2t.net/addgene:132000 ; RRID:Addgene_132000)
