[The description below was written by a language model from this plasmid's Addgene catalogue record and pLannotate feature annotations shown in this document.]
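Description:
pDONR221_SLC22A24 is a Gateway entry clone built on the commercial pDONR221 backbone, carrying a codon-optimized open reading frame for human SLC22A24 (also known as NET46 or MGC34821), a member of the solute carrier 22 family. It belongs to a large consortium collection of SLC transporter clones intended as a resource for transporter research and drug discovery. The plasmid is about 3.5 kb in the sequenced record. It is maintained in E. coli at high copy through a ColE1/pUC-type origin and is selected with kanamycin via the aph(3')-Ia resistance gene.

The 966 bp insert lies between attL1 and attL2 sites, which are the substrates for an LR Clonase reaction. This arrangement lets the ORF be transferred directionally and in frame into any attR-containing destination vector. Although the catalogue lists the vector type as mammalian expression, the feature table shows no eukaryotic promoter, polyadenylation signal, tag or reporter. Expression therefore depends on the destination vector chosen, and the entry clone serves as a shuttle for subcloning.

Upstream rrnB T1 and T2 terminators shield the cassette from read-through transcription. A T7 promoter sits just outside attL2, and the M13 forward and reverse priming sites flank the insert for sequence verification. The small lacI and lacZα fragments annotated are backbone remnants rather than functional genes.

The automated annotation matches only part of the insert to the SLC22A24 protein entry. Its note mentions that isoform 3 lacks transporter activity, but the record does not state which isoform the insert encodes.
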