Features (pLannotate 1.2.2; 10 found; start..end, strand, type, name):
    121..213     +  CDS            lacI (fragment): lac repressor; lacI; The lac repressor binds to the lac operator to inhibit transcription in E. coli. This inhibition can be relieved by adding lactose or isopropyl-β-D-thiogalactopyranoside (IPTG).
    268..295     -  terminator     rrnB T2 terminator: transcription terminator T2 from the E. coli rrnB gene
    427..470     +  terminator     rrnB T1 terminator: Escherichia coli rrnB; transcription terminator T1 from the E. coli rrnB gene
    517..553     -  CDS            lacZα (fragment): LacZα fragment of β-galactosidase; lacZ fragment
    569..668     +  protein_bind   attL1: mutant version of attL; recombination site for the Gateway® LR reaction LR Clonase™
    674..1504    +  CDS            SLC22A24 (fragment): S22AO_HUMAN - Experimental evidence at protein level: Swiss-Prot protein existence level 1. [Isoform 3]: Lack of transporter activity. From Homo sapiens (Human).
   1641..1740    -  protein_bind   attL2: mutant version of attL; recombination site for the Gateway® LR reaction LR Clonase™
   1758..1776    -  promoter       T7 promoter: promoter for bacteriophage T7 RNA polymerase
   1910..2719    +  CDS            KanR: aminoglycoside phosphotransferase; aph(3')-Ia; confers resistance to kanamycin in bacteria or G418 (Geneticin®) in eukaryotes
   2866..3454    +  rep_origin     ori: high-copy-number ColE1/pMB1/pBR322/pUC origin of replication
>Addgene plasmid #132000 | pDONR221_SLC22A24 | addgene full sequence | sequence record 260446 | Addgene NGS Result
CTTTCCTGCGTTATCCCCTGATTCTGTGGATAACCGTATTACCGCCTTTGAGTGAGCTGATACCGCTCGC
CGCAGCCGAACGACCGAGCGCAGCGAGTCAGTGAGCGAGGAAGCGGAAGAGCGCCCAATACGCAAACCGC
CTCTCCCCGCGCGTTGGCCGATTCATTAATGCAGCTGGCACGACAGGTTTCCCGACTGGAAAGCGGGCAG
TGAGCGCAACGCAATTAATACGCGTACCGCTAGCCAGGAAGAGTTTGTAGAAACGCAAAAAGGCCATCCG
TCAGGATGGCCTTCTGCTTAGTTTGATGCCTGGCAGTTTATGGCGGGCGTCCTGCCCGCCACCCTCCGGG
CCGTTGCTTCACAACGTTCAAATCCGCTCCCGGCGGATTTGTCCTACTCAGGAGAGCGTTCACCGACAAA
CAACAGATAAAACGAAAGGCCCAGTCTTCCGACTGAGCCTTTCGTTTTATTTGATGCCTGGCAGTTCCCT
ACTCTCGCGTTAACGCTAGCATGGATGTTTTCCCAGTCACGACGTTGTAAAACGACGGCCAGTCTTAAGC
TCGGGCCCCAAATAATGATTTTATTTTGACTGATAGTGACCTGTTCGTTGCAACACATTGATGAGCAATG
CTTTTTTATAATGCCAACTTTGTACAAAAAAGCAGGCTCCACCATGGGCTTCGACGTGCTGCTGGATCAA
GTGGGCGGCATGGGCAGGTTTCAGATCTGCCTGATCGCCTTCTTTTGTATCACAAACATCCTGCTGTTCC
CCAACATCGTGCTGGAGAATTTCACCGCCTTTACACCTTCTCACAGGTGCTGGGTGCCACTGCTGGACAA
CGATTCCGTGTCTGACAATGATACCGGCACACTGAGCAAGGACGATCTGCTGCGCATCAGCATCCCCCTG
GACTCCAACCTGCGGCCTCAGAAGTGTCAGAGATTCATCCACCCACAGTGGCAGCTGCTGCACCTGAATG
GCACCTTTCCCAACACAAATGAGCCAGACACCGAGCCTTGCGTGGACGGATGGGTGTACGATCGGAGCTC
CTTCCTGAGCACCATCGTGACAGAGTGGGACCTGGTGTGCGAGAGCCAGTCCCTGAAGTCCATGGTGCAG
TCTCTGTTTATGGCAGGATCCCTGCTGGGAGGACTGATCTACGGACACCTGTCTGATAGGGTGGGCCGCA
AGATCATCTGCAAGCTGTGCTTCCTGCAGCTGGCCATCTCCAACACCTGCGCCGCCTTCGCCCCTACATT
TCTGGTGTATTGTATCCTGAGATTCCTGGCCGGCTTTAGCACCATGACAATCCTGGGCAATACCTTTATC
CTGTCCCTGGAGTGGACACTGCCACGGTCTAGAAGCATGACCATCATGGTGCTGCTGTGCTCCTACTCTG
TGGGACAGATGCTGCTGGGAGGACTGGCCTTCGCCATCCAGGACTGGCACATCCTGCAGCTGACCGTGTC
CACACCCATCATCGTGCTGTTTCTGTCTAGCTGGTATGAGCAGTCTCCACACAGCCTGCCCGTGTCTGAG
GCCATGGTGGACATCGAGCGGAAGATCGTGACCCCTGGAATCTGCAGCGTGTCCGGACTGGTGCTGTCTC
ACGATGTGCACAGCACCTATTGCGTGACAGACCCAGCTTTCTTGTACAAAGTTGGCATTATAAGAAAGCA
TTGCTTATCAATTTGTTGCAACGAACAGGTCACTATCAGTCAAAATAAAATCATTATTTGCCATCCAGCT
GATATCCCCTATAGTGAGTCGTATTACATGGTCATAGCTGTTTCCTGGCAGCTCTGGCCCGTGTCTCAAA
ATCTCTGATGTTACATTGCACAAGATAAAAATATATCATCATGAACAATAAAACTGTCTGCTTACATAAA
CAGTAATACAAGGGGTGTTATGAGCCATATTCAACGGGAAACGTCGAGGCCGCGATTAAATTCCAACATG
GATGCTGATTTATATGGGTATAAATGGGCTCGCGATAATGTCGGGCAATCAGGTGCGACAATCTATCGCT
TGTATGGGAAGCCCGATGCGCCAGAGTTGTTTCTGAAACATGGCAAAGGTAGCGTTGCCAATGATGTTAC
AGATGAGATGGTCAGACTAAACTGGCTGACGGAATTTATGCCTCTTCCGACCATCAAGCATTTTATCCGT
ACTCCTGATGATGCATGGTTACTCACCACTGCGATCCCCGGAAAAACAGCATTCCAGGTATTAGAAGAAT
ATCCTGATTCAGGTGAAAATATTGTTGATGCGCTGGCAGTGTTCCTGCGCCGGTTGCATTCGATTCCTGT
TTGTAATTGTCCTTTTAACAGCGATCGCGTATTTCGTCTCGCTCAGGCGCAATCACGAATGAATAACGGT
TTGGTTGATGCGAGTGATTTTGATGACGAGCGTAATGGCTGGCCTGTTGAACAAGTCTGGAAAGAAATGC
ATAAACTTTTGCCATTCTCACCGGATTCAGTCGTCACTCATGGTGATTTCTCACTTGATAACCTTATTTT
TGACGAGGGGAAATTAATAGGTTGTATTGATGTTGGACGAGTCGGAATCGCAGACCGATACCAGGATCTT
GCCATCCTATGGAACTGCCTCGGTGAGTTTTCTCCTTCATTACAGAAACGGCTTTTTCAAAAATATGGTA
TTGATAATCCTGATATGAATAAATTGCAGTTTCATTTGATGCTCGATGAGTTTTTCTAATCAGAATTGGT
TAATTGGTTGTAACACTGGCAGAGCATTACGCTGACTTGACGGGACGGCGCAAGCTCATGACCAAAATCC
CTTAACGTGAGTTACGCGTCGTTCCACTGAGCGTCAGACCCCGTAGAAAAGATCAAAGGATCTTCTTGAG
ATCCTTTTTTTCTGCGCGTAATCTGCTGCTTGCAAACAAAAAAACCACCGCTACCAGCGGTGGTTTGTTT
GCCGGATCAAGAGCTACCAACTCTTTTTCCGAAGGTAACTGGCTTCAGCAGAGCGCAGATACCAAATACT
GTTCTTCTAGTGTAGCCGTAGTTAGGCCACCACTTCAAGAACTCTGTAGCACCGCCTACATACCTCGCTC
TGCTAATCCTGTTACCAGTGGCTGCTGCCAGTGGCGATAAGTCGTGTCTTACCGGGTTGGACTCAAGACG
ATAGTTACCGGATAAGGCGCAGCGGTCGGGCTGAACGGGGGGTTCGTGCACACAGCCCAGCTTGGAGCGA
ACGACCTACACCGAACTGAGATACCTACAGCGTGAGCTATGAGAAAGCGCCACGCTTCCCGAAGGGAGAA
AGGCGGACAGGTATCCGGTAAGCGGCAGGGTCGGAACAGGAGAGCGCACGAGGGAGCTTCCAGGGGGAAA
CGCCTGGTATCTTTATAGTCCTGTCGGGTTTCGCCACCTCTGACTTGAGCGTCGATTTTTGTGATGCTCG
TCAGGGGGGCGGAGCCTATGGAAAAACGCCAGCAACGCGGCCTTTTTACGGTTCCTGGCCTTTTGCTGGC
CTTTTGCTCACATGTT
