>Addgene plasmid #132000 | pDONR221_SLC22A24 | depositor partial sequence | sequence record 253400 | Codon-optimized ORF of SLC22A24
ATGGGCTTCGACGTGCTGCTGGATCAAGTGGGCGGCATGGGCAGGTTTCAGATCTGCCTGATCGCCTTCT
TTTGTATCACAAACATCCTGCTGTTCCCCAACATCGTGCTGGAGAATTTCACCGCCTTTACACCTTCTCA
CAGGTGCTGGGTGCCACTGCTGGACAACGATTCCGTGTCTGACAATGATACCGGCACACTGAGCAAGGAC
GATCTGCTGCGCATCAGCATCCCCCTGGACTCCAACCTGCGGCCTCAGAAGTGTCAGAGATTCATCCACC
CACAGTGGCAGCTGCTGCACCTGAATGGCACCTTTCCCAACACAAATGAGCCAGACACCGAGCCTTGCGT
GGACGGATGGGTGTACGATCGGAGCTCCTTCCTGAGCACCATCGTGACAGAGTGGGACCTGGTGTGCGAG
AGCCAGTCCCTGAAGTCCATGGTGCAGTCTCTGTTTATGGCAGGATCCCTGCTGGGAGGACTGATCTACG
GACACCTGTCTGATAGGGTGGGCCGCAAGATCATCTGCAAGCTGTGCTTCCTGCAGCTGGCCATCTCCAA
CACCTGCGCCGCCTTCGCCCCTACATTTCTGGTGTATTGTATCCTGAGATTCCTGGCCGGCTTTAGCACC
ATGACAATCCTGGGCAATACCTTTATCCTGTCCCTGGAGTGGACACTGCCACGGTCTAGAAGCATGACCA
TCATGGTGCTGCTGTGCTCCTACTCTGTGGGACAGATGCTGCTGGGAGGACTGGCCTTCGCCATCCAGGA
CTGGCACATCCTGCAGCTGACCGTGTCCACACCCATCATCGTGCTGTTTCTGTCTAGCTGGTATGAGCAG
TCTCCACACAGCCTGCCCGTGTCTGAGGCCATGGTGGACATCGAGCGGAAGATCGTGACCCCTGGAATCT
GCAGCGTGTCCGGACTGGTGCTGTCTCACGATGTGCACAGCACCTATTGCGTGACA
